Addgene plasmid #120690: Smp_002070-Cd4-bio-His
Purpose: Expression of recombinant S. mansoni protein
Depositing lab: Gavin Wright. Depositing organization: Wellcome Sanger Institute. Publication: A library of cell-surface and secreted proteins from Schistosoma mansoni identifies early serological markers of infection. Cécile Crosnier, Anna V. Protasio, Gabriel Rinaldi, Shona Wilson, Matthew Berriman, Gavin J. Wright. bioRXiv 10.1101/593616.
Backbone
  Vector backbone: pTT3
  Backbone manufacturer: Yves Durocher, NRC
  Backbone size w/o insert (bp): 6686
  Vector type: Mammalian Expression
Growth in bacteria
  Bacterial resistance: Ampicillin, 100 μg/mL
  Growth temperature: 37°C
  Growth strain: DH5alpha
  Copy number: High Copy
Gene/Insert
  Gene/Insert name: Smp_002070
  Species: Schistosoma mansoni
  Insert size (bp): 481
  Entrez Gene: Smp_002070 (a.k.a. Smp_002070)
  Promoter: CMV
  Tag / fusion protein: ratCd4(d3+4)-bio-6His (C terminal on backbone)
  Cloning method: Restriction Enzyme; 5′ cloning site NotI (not destroyed); 3′ cloning site AscI (not destroyed)
Terms and licenses: Academic/Nonprofit Terms; Industry Terms: Not Available to Industry
How to cite: Smp_002070-Cd4-bio-His was a gift from Gavin Wright (Addgene plasmid # 120690 ; http://n2t.net/addgene:120690 ; RRID:Addgene_120690)
