[The description below was written by a language model from this plasmid's Addgene catalogue record and pLannotate feature annotations shown in this document.]
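Description:
Smp_002070-Cd4-bio-His is a mammalian expression plasmid built on the pTT3 backbone for producing a recombinant protein from the blood fluke Schistosoma mansoni. It is maintained in E. coli through a high-copy ColE1/pUC-type origin and selected with ampicillin via the β-lactamase gene. The backbone also carries a fragment of the Epstein-Barr virus oriP, which supports episomal maintenance in cells that supply EBNA1, a feature typically exploited for high-yield transient expression. Short lac regulatory elements and small lacI, tet promoter and bla fragments are backbone remnants with no evident role in expression.

The expression cassette is driven by the CMV immediate early enhancer and promoter, followed by adenovirus-derived leader and splice sequences and a chimeric intron fragment that promote efficient processing of the transcript; the annotated reverse-strand match to adenovirus terminal protein probably reflects this leader region rather than a functional gene. A partial match to a mouse immunoglobulin heavy chain signal sequence lies just upstream of the insert position and would direct the product into the secretory pathway. The 481 bp Smp_002070 insert, cloned between preserved NotI and AscI sites, is not itself annotated in the feature table but fits the gap before the rat Cd4 segment. It is fused at its C terminus to domains 3 and 4 of rat Cd4, then to a "bio" tag, presumably a biotinylation sequence, and a six-histidine tag. A rabbit β-globin polyadenylation signal terminates the transcript. The tags offer handles for purification and capture. The plasmid belongs to a library of S. mansoni cell-surface and secreted proteins used to identify early serological markers of infection.
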