Features (pLannotate 1.2.2; 18 found; start..end, strand, type, name):
      1..380     +  enhancer       CMV enhancer: human cytomegalovirus immediate early enhancer
    382..581     +  promoter       CMV promoter: human cytomegalovirus (CMV) immediate early promoter
    649..687     +  misc_feature   Ad SA (fragment): adenovirus major late transcript splice acceptor (Friedrich and Soriano, 1991)
    720..929     -  CDS            PTP (fragment): TERM_ADE02 - Experimental evidence at protein level: Swiss-Prot protein existence level 1. Protein covalently bound to the viral DNA that acts as a primer for viral genomic replication by DNA strand displacement. Assembles on the viral origin of replication in an initiation complex with viral polymerase, DBP, host NFIA and host POU2F1/OCT1. During initiation, the polymerase covalently couples the first dCTP with Ser- 580 of pTP. The terminal protein stimulates the template activity over 20 fold compared to protein-free templates. Neo-synthesized viral genomes are linked to two preterminal prot
    960..1049    +  intron         chimeric intron (fragment): chimera between introns from adenovirus and immunoglobulin heavy chain genes
   1068..1114    +  CDS            IgH signal sequence (fragment): signal sequence from the mouse immunoglobulin heavy chain variable region
   1674..2234    +  CDS            Cd4 (fragment): CD4_RAT - Experimental evidence at protein level: Swiss-Prot protein existence level 1. Integral membrane glycoprotein that plays an essential role in the immune response and serves multiple functions in responses against both external and internal offenses. In T-cells, functions primarily as a coreceptor for MHC class II molecule:peptide complex. The antigens presented by class II peptides are derived from extracellular proteins while class I peptides are derived from cytosolic proteins. Interacts simultaneously with the T-cell receptor (TCR) and the MHC class II presented by antigen presenti
   2394..2449    +  polyA_signal   β-globin poly(A) signal: rabbit β-globin polyadenylation signal (Gil and Proudfoot, 1987)
   2963..4644    -  rep_origin     oriP (fragment): Epstein-Barr virus oriP replication origin (Yates et al., 2000)
   4771..4875    +  promoter       AmpR promoter: bla
   4876..5736    +  CDS            AmpR: β-lactamase; bla; confers resistance to ampicillin, carbenicillin, and related antibiotics
   5907..6495    +  rep_origin     ori: high-copy-number ColE1/pMB1/pBR322/pUC origin of replication
   6678..6770    +  CDS            lacI (fragment): lac repressor; lacI; The lac repressor binds to the lac operator to inhibit transcription in E. coli. This inhibition can be relieved by adding lactose or isopropyl-β-D-thiogalactopyranoside (IPTG).
   6783..6804    +  protein_bind   CAP binding site: CAP binding activates transcription in the presence of cAMP. E. coli catabolite activator protein
   6819..6849    +  promoter       lac promoter: promoter for the E. coli lac operon
   6857..6873    +  protein_bind   lac operator: The lac repressor binds to the lac operator to inhibit transcription in E. coli. This inhibition can be relieved by adding lactose or isopropyl-β-D-thiogalactopyranoside (IPTG). lac repressor encoded by lacI
   6943..6959    +  promoter       tet promoter (fragment): E. coli promoter for tetracycline efflux protein gene
   6969..6994    -  CDS            bla(M) (fragment): β-lactamase lacking the signal sequence; bla(M); allows cytosolic expression of β-lactamase
>Addgene plasmid #120690 | Smp_002070-Cd4-bio-His | addgene full sequence | sequence record 234766 | Addgene NGS Result
GACATTGATTATTGACTAGTTATTAATAGTAATCAATTACGGGGTCATTAGTTCATAGCCCATATATGGA
GTTCCGCGTTACATAACTTACGGTAAATGGCCCGCCTGGCTGACCGCCCAACGACCCCCGCCCATTGACG
TCAATAATGACGTATGTTCCCATAGTAACGCCAATAGGGACTTTCCATTGACGTCAATGGGTGGAGTATT
TACGGTAAACTGCCCACTTGGCAGTACATCAAGTGTATCATATGCCAAGTCCGCCCCCTATTGACGTCAA
TGACGGTAAATGGCCCGCCTGGCATTATGCCCAGTACATGACCTTACGGGACTTTCCTACTTGGCAGTAC
ATCTACGTATTAGTCATCGCTATTACCATGGTGATGCGGTTTTGGCAGTACACCAATGGGCGTGGATAGC
GGTTTGACTCACGGGGATTTCCAAGTCTCCACCCCATTGACGTCAATGGGAGTTTGTTTTGGCACCAAAA
TCAACGGGACTTTCCAAAATGTCGTAATAACCCCGCCCCGTTGACGCAAATGGGCGGTAGGCGTGTACGG
TGGGAGGTCTATATAAGCAGAGCTCGTTTAGTGAACCGTCAGATCCTCACTCTCTTCCGCATCGCTGTCT
GCGAGGGCCAGCTGTTGGGCTCGCGGTTGAGGACAAACTCTTCGCGGTCTTTCCAGTACTCTTGGATCGG
AAACCCGTCGGCCTCCGAACGGTACTCCGCCACCGAGGGACCTGAGCGAGTCCGCATCGACCGGATCGGA
AAACCTCTCGAGAAAGGCGTCTAACCAGTCACAGTCGCAAGGTAGGCTGAGCACCGTGGCGGGCGGCAGC
GGGTGGCGGTCGGGGTTGTTTCTGGCGGAGGTGCTGCTGATGATGTAATTAAAGTAGGCGGTCTTGAGAC
GGCGGATGGTCGAGGTGAGGTGTGGCAGGCTTGAGATCCAGCTGTTGGGGTGAGTACTCCCTCTCAAAAG
CGGGCATTACTTCTGCGCTAAGATTGTCAGTTTCCAAAAACGAGGAGGATTTGATATTCACCTGGCCCGA
TCTGGCCATACACTTGAGTGACAATGACATCCACTTTGCCTTTCTCTCCACAGGTGTCCACTCCCAGGTC
CAAGTTTGCCACCATGGAGTTTCAGACCCAGGTACTCATGTCCCTGCTGCTCTGCATGTCTGGTGCGGCC
GCCAAGCTGTCTGAGGGCCAGCGGGCCATCTACAACTTCCACAAGAAAGTGCGGAAGGACGTGAAGAACT
GCCGGATCCCCGGCCAGCCCCCTGCCAAGAACCTGACCAAGCTGAAGTGGAACAAGCTGCTGGCCAACAA
GGCCAAGCAGCAGGCCAAGCGGTGCAAATACGACAGCAACGACCCCAACGACTTCATCATCGGCGACTTC
GAGAGCATCGGCCAGAACCTGGCCGACTACCCCACCATCGAGGGCGCCATGAAGGACTGGCTGGAAGAGT
ACAAGAACTACAACTTCGAGAAGAACCAGTGCAACGGCGACTGCAAGAATTACAAGCAGATGGTCTGGAA
CACCACCGAGGAAATCGGCTGCGGCTACGAGAAGTGCGGCAAGAACTACCTGATCGTGTGCAACTACGCC
CCTGGCGACAGCGAGGACCGGCCCTATGAGGCCAAGCCCGAGAGCAAGTGCAACAAGAGCGAAGGCGCGC
CGTCGACCTCCATCACGGCCTATAAGAGTGAGGGGGAGTCAGCGGAGTTCTCCTTCCCACTCAACCTTGG
AGAGGAAAGCCTGCAGGGAGAGTTGAGATGGAAGGCAGAGAAGGCTCCTTCTTCCCAGTCCTGGATCACC
TTCTCCCTAAAGAACCAAAAGGTGTCTGTGCAGAAGTCTACTAGCAACCCCAAGTTCCAGCTGTCCGAAA
CGCTCCCACTCACCCTTCAGATACCCCAGGTCTCCCTTCAGTTTGCTGGTTCTGGCAACCTGACCCTGAC
TCTGGACAGAGGGATACTGTATCAGGAAGTGAACCTGGTGGTGATGAAAGTGACTCAGCCCGACAGCAAC
ACTTTGACCTGTGAGGTGATGGGACCCACCTCACCCAAGATGAGACTGATCTTGAAGCAGGAGAATCAGG
AGGCCAGGGTCTCCAGGCAGGAGAAAGTGATTCAAGTGCAGGCCCCTGAAGCAGGGGTGTGGCAATGTCT
ACTGAGTGAAGGTGAAGAGGTCAAGATGGACTCCAAGATCCAGGTTTTATCCAAAGGGTTGAATTCCGGC
AGCCTGCACCACATCCTGGACGCCCAGAAGATGCTGTGGAACCACAGGGACAGGAACCTGCCTCCTCTGG
CCCCTCTGGGCCCCCACCACCATCACCACCATTGAGTCTAGACACGTGATTAATTAAGGATCCCCCGACC
TCGACCTCTGGCTAATAAAGGAAATTTATTTTCATTGCAATAGTGTGTTGGAATTTTTTGTGTCTCTCAC
TCGGAAGGACATATGGGAGGGCAAATCATTTGGTCGAGATCCCTCGGAGATCTCTAGCTAGAGGATCGAT
CCCCGCCCCGGACGAACTAAACCTGACTACGACATCTCTGCCCCTTCTTCGCGGGGCAGTGCATGTAATC
CCTTCAGTTGGTTGGTACAACTTGCCAACTGGGCCCTGTTCCACATGTGACACGGGGGGGGACCAAACAC
AAAGGGGTTCTCTGACTGTAGTTGACATCCTTATAAATGGATGTGCACATTTGCCAACACTGAGTGGCTT
TCATCCTGGAGCAGACTTTGCAGTCTGTGGACTGCAACACAACATTGCCTTTATGTGTAACTCTTGGCTG
AAGCTCTTACACCAATGCTGGGGGACATGTACCTCCCAGGGGCCCAGGAAGACTACGGGAGGCTACACCA
ACGTCAATCAGAGGGGCCTGTGTAGCTACCGATAAGCGGACCCTCAAGAGGGCATTAGCAATAGTGTTTA
TAAGGCCCCCTTGTTAACCCTAAACGGGTAGCATATGCTTCCCGGGTAGTAGTATATACTATCCAGACTA
ACCCTAATTCAATAGCATATGTTACCCAACGGGAAGCATATGCTATCGAATTAGGGTTAGTAAAAGGGTC
CTAAGGAACAGCGATATCTCCCACCCCATGAGCTGTCACGGTTTTATTTACATGGGGTCAGGATTCCACG
AGGGTAGTGAACCATTTTAGTCACAAGGGCAGTGGCTGAAGATCAAGGAGCGGGCAGTGAACTCTCCTGA
ATCTTCGCCTGCTTCTTCATTCTCCTTCGTTTAGCTAATAGAATAACTGCTGAGTTGTGAACAGTAAGGT
GTATGTGAGGTGCTCGAAAACAAGGTTTCAGGTGACGCCCCCAGAATAAAATTTGGACGGGGGGTTCAGT
GGTGGCATTGTGCTATGACACCAATATAACCCTCACAAACCCCTTGGGCAATAAATACTAGTGTAGGAAT
GAAACATTCTGAATATCTTTAACAATAGAAATCCATGGGGTGGGGACAAGCCGTAAAGACTGGATGTCCA
TCTCACACGAATTTATGGCTATGGGCAACACATAATCCTAGTGCAATATGATACTGGGGTTATTAAGATG
TGTCCCAGGCAGGGACCAAGACAGGTGAACCATGTTGTTACACTCTATTTGTAACAAGGGGAAAGAGAGT
GGACGCCGACAGCAGCGGACTCCACTGGTTGTCTCTAACACCCCCGAAAATTAAACGGGGCTCCACGCCA
ATGGGGCCCATAAACAAAGACAAGTGGCCACTCTTTTTTTTGAAATTGTGGAGTGGGGGCACGCGTCAGC
CCCCACACGCCGCCCTGCGGTTTTGGACTGTAAAATAAGGGTGTAATAACTTGGCTGATTGTAACCCCGC
TAACCACTGCGGTCAAACCACTTGCCCACAAAACCACTAATGGCACCCCGGGGAATACCTGCATAAGTAG
GTGGGCGGGCCAAGATAGGGGCGCGATTGCTGCGATCTGGAGGACAAATTACACACACTTGCGCCTGAGC
GCCAAGCACAGGGTTGTTGGTCCTCATATTCACGAGGTCGCTGAGAGCACGGTGGGCTAATGTTGCCATG
GGTAGCATATACTACCCAAATATCTGGATAGCATATGCTATCCTAATCTATATCTGGGTAGCATAGGCTA
TCCTAATCTATATCTGGGTAGCATATGCTATCCTAATCTATATCTGGGTAGTATATGCTATCCTAATTTA
TATCTGGGTAGCATAGGCTATCCTAATCTATATCTGGGTAGCATATGCTATCCTAATCTATATCTGGGTA
GTATATGCTATCCTAATCTGTATCCGGGTAGCATATGCTATCCTAATAGAGATTAGGGTAGTATATGCTA
TCCTAATTTATATCTGGGTAGCATATACTACCCAAATATCTGGATAGCATATGCTATCCTAATCTATATC
TGGGTAGCATATGCTATCCTAATCTATATCTGGGTAGCATAGGCTATCCTAATCTATATCTGGGTAGCAT
ATGCTATCCTAATCTATATCTGGGTAGTATATGCTATCCTAATTTATATCTGGGTAGCATAGGCTATCCT
AATCTATATCTGGGTAGCATATGCTATCCTAATCTATATCTGGGTAGTATATGCTATCCTAATCTGTATC
CGGGTAGCATATGCTATCCTCATGATAAGCTGTCAAACATGAGAATTTTCTTGAAGACGAAAGGGCCTCG
TGATACGCCTATTTTTATAGGTTAATGTCATGATAATAATGGTTTCTTAGACGTCAGGTGGCACTTTTCG
GGGAAATGTGCGCGGAACCCCTATTTGTTTATTTTTCTAAATACATTCAAATATGTATCCGCTCATGAGA
CAATAACCCTGATAAATGCTTCAATAATATTGAAAAAGGAAGAGTATGAGTATTCAACATTTCCGTGTCG
CCCTTATTCCCTTTTTTGCGGCATTTTGCCTTCCTGTTTTTGCTCACCCAGAAACGCTGGTGAAAGTAAA
AGATGCTGAAGATCAGTTGGGTGCACGAGTGGGTTACATCGAACTGGATCTCAACAGCGGTAAGATCCTT
GAGAGTTTTCGCCCCGAAGAACGTTTTCCAATGATGAGCACTTTTAAAGTTCTGCTATGTGGCGCGGTAT
TATCCCGTGTTGACGCCGGGCAAGAGCAACTCGGTCGCCGCATACACTATTCTCAGAATGACTTGGTTGA
GTACTCACCAGTCACAGAAAAGCATCTTACGGATGGCATGACAGTAAGAGAATTATGCAGTGCTGCCATA
ACCATGAGTGATAACACTGCGGCCAACTTACTTCTGACAACGATCGGAGGACCGAAGGAGCTAACCGCTT
TTTTGCACAACATGGGGGATCATGTAACTCGCCTTGATCGTTGGGAACCGGAGCTGAATGAAGCCATACC
AAACGACGAGCGTGACACCACGATGCCTGCAGCAATGGCAACAACGTTGCGCAAACTATTAACTGGCGAA
CTACTTACTCTAGCTTCCCGGCAACAATTAATAGACTGGATGGAGGCGGATAAAGTTGCAGGACCACTTC
TGCGCTCGGCCCTTCCGGCTGGCTGGTTTATTGCTGATAAATCTGGAGCCGGTGAGCGTGGGTCTCGCGG
TATCATTGCAGCACTGGGGCCAGATGGTAAGCCCTCCCGTATCGTAGTTATCTACACGACGGGGAGTCAG
GCAACTATGGATGAACGAAATAGACAGATCGCTGAGATAGGTGCCTCACTGATTAAGCATTGGTAACTGT
CAGACCAAGTTTACTCATATATACTTTAGATTGATTTAAAACTTCATTTTTAATTTAAAAGGATCTAGGT
GAAGATCCTTTTTGATAATCTCATGACCAAAATCCCTTAACGTGAGTTTTCGTTCCACTGAGCGTCAGAC
CCCGTAGAAAAGATCAAAGGATCTTCTTGAGATCCTTTTTTTCTGCGCGTAATCTGCTGCTTGCAAACAA
AAAAACCACCGCTACCAGCGGTGGTTTGTTTGCCGGATCAAGAGCTACCAACTCTTTTTCCGAAGGTAAC
TGGCTTCAGCAGAGCGCAGATACCAAATACTGTTCTTCTAGTGTAGCCGTAGTTAGGCCACCACTTCAAG
AACTCTGTAGCACCGCCTACATACCTCGCTCTGCTAATCCTGTTACCAGTGGCTGCTGCCAGTGGCGATA
AGTCGTGTCTTACCGGGTTGGACTCAAGACGATAGTTACCGGATAAGGCGCAGCGGTCGGGCTGAACGGG
GGGTTCGTGCACACAGCCCAGCTTGGAGCGAACGACCTACACCGAACTGAGATACCTACAGCGTGAGCTA
TGAGAAAGCGCCACGCTTCCCGAAGGGAGAAAGGCGGACAGGTATCCGGTAAGCGGCAGGGTCGGAACAG
GAGAGCGCACGAGGGAGCTTCCAGGGGGAAACGCCTGGTATCTTTATAGTCCTGTCGGGTTTCGCCACCT
CTGACTTGAGCGTCGATTTTTGTGATGCTCGTCAGGGGGGCGGAGCCTATGGAAAAACGCCAGCAACGCG
GCCTTTTTACGGTTCCTGGCCTTTTGCTGGCCTTTTGCTCACATGTTCTTTCCTGCGTTATCCCCTGATT
CTGTGGATAACCGTATTACCGCCTTTGAGTGAGCTGATACCGCTCGCCGCAGCCGAACGACCGAGCGCAG
CGAGTCAGTGAGCGAGGAAGCGGAAGAGCGCCCAATACGCAAACCGCCTCTCCCCGCGCGTTGGCCGATT
CATTAATGCAGCTGGCACGACAGGTTTCCCGACTGGAAAGCGGGCAGTGAGCGCAACGCAATTAATGTGA
GTTAGCTCACTCATTAGGCACCCCAGGCTTTACACTTTATGCTTCCGGCTCGTATGTTGTGTGGAATTGT
GAGCGGATAACAATTTCACACAGGAAACAGCTATGACCATGATTACGCCAAGCTCTAGCTAGAGGTCGAC
CAATTCTCATGTTTGACAGCTTATCATCGCAGATCCGGGCAACGTTGTTGCCATTGCTGCAGGCGCAGAA
CTGGTAGGTATGGAAGATCTATACATTGAATCAATATTGGCAATTAGCCATATTAGTCATTGGTTATATA
GCATAAATCAATATTGGCTATTGGCCATTGCATACGTTGTATCTATATCATAATATGTACATTTATATTG
GCTCATGTCCAATATGACCGCCATGTT
